Addgene plasmid #248744: pEM660
Purpose: PBT0779 biosensor circuit (pTetR85 version) in pNBU2 integrative Bacteroides plasmid
Depositing lab: Carolina Tropini. Depositing organization: University of British Columbia. Publication: A Bacteroides synthetic biology toolkit to build an in vivo malabsorption biosensor. McCallum G, Burckhardt JC, He J, Hong A, Potvin-Trottier L, Tropini C. Cell. 2026 Feb 19;189(4):1245-1261.e21. doi: 10.1016/j.cell.2025.12.052. Epub 2026 Jan 28. PubMed 41610848.
Backbone
  Vector backbone: pNBU2
  Vector type: Bacterial Expression
Growth in bacteria
  Bacterial resistance: Ampicillin, 100 μg/mL
  Growth temperature: 37°C
  Growth strain: Invitrogen One Shot PIR2 Chemically Competent
  Copy number: Low Copy
Gene/Insert
  Gene/Insert name: PBfP1E6-RBS1PLP-mScarletI3-rrnBT2-PBT0779-TetR-rrnBT2-pTetR85-RBS1PLP-mGL-rrnBT2
  Species: Synthetic
  Cloning method: Golden Gate
Terms and licenses: Academic/Nonprofit Terms; Industry Terms: Not Available to Industry
How to cite: pEM660 was a gift from Carolina Tropini (Addgene plasmid # 248744 ; http://n2t.net/addgene:248744 ; RRID:Addgene_248744)
