[The description below was written by a language model from this plasmid's Addgene catalogue record and pLannotate feature annotations shown in this document.]
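Description:
pEM660 is an 8,067-nt bacterial expression plasmid built on the pNBU2 integrative backbone for Bacteroides, carrying a synthetic three-cassette biosensor circuit assembled by Golden Gate cloning. In E. coli it replicates from the R6K γ origin, which depends on the pi initiator protein. This explains its propagation in a pir-type host strain at low copy, with ampicillin selection through the β-lactamase gene. An incP oriT with an adjacent traJ fragment allows conjugative transfer into a recipient. An erm-family rRNA methylase gene (annotated as ermC'-like) provides a macrolide-lincosamide resistance marker, presumably for selection after transfer. pNBU2 vectors generally insert into the chromosome through an NBU2 integrase. However, no integrase or attachment site is annotated, and a roughly 2 kb stretch between the circuit and AmpR carries no features.

The insert name and annotations together describe an inverter-style reporter design. The PBfP1E6 promoter with the RBS1PLP ribosome-binding site drives the red fluorescent protein mScarlet-I3 (matched by the annotator to an mScarlet-I derivative), which likely serves as a reference signal. The sensing promoter PBT0779 drives the TetR repressor. A TetR-regulated promoter variant, pTetR85, detected through short tet operator matches, drives the green fluorescent protein mGreenLantern. Each unit ends in an rrnB T2 terminator. Activity of PBT0779 should therefore raise TetR levels and repress green output, so the green-to-red ratio could report the sensed condition. The short polyphosphate kinase hit upstream of tetR is probably a spurious match within the PBT0779 region. The record describes the plasmid as one version of a PBT0779 biosensor circuit from a Bacteroides synthetic biology toolkit aimed at in vivo malabsorption sensing, but it does not state what signal PBT0779 responds to.
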