Features (pLannotate 1.2.2; 15 found; start..end, strand, type, name):
    207..877     +  CDS            mScarlet-2I (fragment): mScarlet-I derivative in which the N- and C-termini have been modified to reduce cytotoxicity (Valbuena et al., 2020) preserves the original mammalian codon optimization
    919..946     +  terminator     rrnB T2 terminator: transcription terminator T2 from the E. coli rrnB gene
    989..1111    -  CDS            PK21_RHOPA (fragment): Experimental evidence at protein level: Swiss-Prot protein existence level 1. Uses inorganic polyphosphate (polyP) as a donor to convert ADP to ATP. From Rhodopseudomonas palustris (strain ATCC BAA-98 / CGA009).
   1474..2094    +  CDS            tetR: TETR2_ECOLX - Experimental evidence at protein level: Swiss-Prot protein existence level 1. TetR is the repressor of the tetracycline resistance element; its N-terminal region forms a helix-turn-helix structure and binds DNA. Binding of tetracycline to TetR reduces the repressor affinity for the tetracycline resistance gene (tetA) promoter operator sites. From Escherichia coli.
   2125..2146    +  terminator     rrnB T2 terminator (fragment): transcription terminator T2 from the E. coli rrnB gene
   2223..2242    +  promoter       tight TRE promoter (fragment): Tet-responsive promoter PTight, consisting of seven tet operator sequences followed by the minimal CMV promoter
   2262..2280    +  promoter       PLtetO-1 promoter (fragment): modified phage lambda PL promoter with tet operator sites (Lutz and Bujard, 1997)
   2363..3082    +  CDS            mGreenLantern: monomeric GFP derivative that displays exceptionally high brightness in cells (Campbell et al., 2020)
   3103..3130    +  terminator     rrnB T2 terminator: transcription terminator T2 from the E. coli rrnB gene
   5110..5970    -  CDS            AmpR: β-lactamase; bla; confers resistance to ampicillin, carbenicillin, and related antibiotics
   5971..5987    -  promoter       AmpR promoter (fragment): bla
   6458..7186    +  CDS            ermC': ERM_BACIU - Experimental evidence at protein level: Swiss-Prot protein existence level 1. This protein produces a dimethylation of the adenine residue at position 2085 in 23S rRNA, resulting in reduced affinity between ribosomes and macrolide-lincosamide-streptogramin B antibiotics. From Bacillus subtilis.
   7262..7650    -  rep_origin     R6K γ ori: γ replication origin from E. coli plasmid R6K; requires the R6K initiator protein pi for replication
   7821..7930    +  oriT           oriT: incP origin of transfer
   7963..8008    +  CDS            traJ (fragment): oriT-recognizing protein; traJ
>Addgene plasmid #248744 | pEM660 | addgene full sequence | sequence record 496328 | Addgene NGS Result
CAATTGGGCTACCTTTTTTTTGTTTTGTTTGCAATGGTTAATCTATTGTTAAAATTTAAAGTTTCACTTG
AACTTTCAAATAATGTTCTTATATTTGCAGTGTCGAAAGAAACAAAGTAGGACTGATCACACAACATTTA
AAAAATAACATTATGAAAGCACTCGAAAAGAGATTCAAAGGTAATATTAACAATAATTTATTTTCAATGG
ATAGCACCGAGGCAGTGATCAAGGAGTTCATGCGGTTCAAGGTGCACATGGAGGGCTCCATGAACGGCCA
CGAGTTCGAGATCGAGGGCGAGGGCGAGGGCCGCCCCTACGAGGGCACCCAGACCGCCAAGCTGAAGGTG
ACCAAGGGTGGCCCCCTGCCCTTCTCCTGGGACATCCTGTCCCCTCAGTTCATGTACGGCTCCAGGGCCT
TCATCAAGCACCCCGCCGACATCCCCGACTACTGGAAGCAGTCCTTCCCCGAGGGCTTCAAGTGGGAGCG
CGTGATGATCTTCGAGGACGGCGGCACCGTGTCCGTGACCCAGGACACCTCCCTGGAGGACGGCACCCTG
ATCTACAAGGTGAAGCTCCGCGGCGGCAACTTCCCTCCTGACGGCCCCGTAATGCAGAAGAGGACAATGG
GCTGGGAAGCATCCACCGAGCGGTTGTACCCCGAGGACGTCGTGCTGAAGGGCGACATTAAGATGGCCCT
GCGCCTGAAGGACGGCGGCCGCTACCTGGCGGACTTCAAGACCACCTACAAGGCCAAGAAGCCCGTGCAG
ATGCCCGGCGCCTTCAACATCGACCGCAAGTTGGACATCACCTCCCACAACGAGGACTACACCGTGGTGG
AACAGTACGAACGCTCCGTGGCCCGCCACTCCACCGGCGGCTCCGGTGGCTCCTAATAAATCCTAGCTGA
TTAGCTCGAGAAGGCCATCCTGACGGATGGCCTTTTTTTTGTATGGGGACTCTGAGAACCCTACCTTTCA
AACCCCGAGGCAGCATCCATTGCCTGAAAAATAACCAGAACCGAGTAGCGGTCTTGTGCATAAAGCATAC
TTTGCAGTTCTGACAGCTTTTCGATATTTTGGGCTAACTGTTCTTTGGCATCCTGTTTGGACATATCAGC
AGTAAATGAGGGATTGAAATCGGATACATGATGTTCCTTCCCCGGTTTGGCTGTAAGCTCTTTTAAGACT
TCTTTTTTCATTGTTGTATAATTAGGTTGTTATAGGTATATAACAGTTGAATAAAGAAATCAGTTCTTGC
CAAATTAAGAGCGTTGAATAGTAATTCCCCAATTATGTATCAACAGATTCTACATAATTCCACACTAATT
CCACAATTATATTTATATTGTCTGCTGTTTATATGTTTGATTATCAGTTATATATGGCGGAGTGAAACGT
TTGGCATCTGCTTTGCTATATATTAAGTACAAGAAACAATAGTTCTATTATTCACACTTAAAAAATTACG
ATTATGTCCAGATTAGATAAAAGTAAAGTGATTAACAGCGCATTAGAGCTGCTTAATGAGGTCGGAATCG
AAGGTTTAACAACCCGTAAACTCGCCCAGAAGCTAGGTGTAGAGCAGCCTACATTGTATTGGCATGTAAA
AAATAAGCGGGCTTTGCTCGACGCCTTAGCCATTGAGATGTTAGATAGGCACCATACTCACTTTTGCCCT
TTAGAAGGGGAAAGCTGGCAAGATTTTTTACGTAATAACGCTAAAAGTTTTAGATGTGCTTTACTAAGTC
ATCGCGATGGAGCAAAAGTACATTTAGGTACACGGCCTACAGAAAAACAGTATGAAACTCTCGAAAATCA
ATTAGCCTTTTTATGCCAACAAGGTTTTTCACTAGAGAATGCATTATATGCACTCAGCGCTGTGGGGCAT
TTTACTTTAGGTTGCGTATTGGAAGATCAAGAGCATCAAGTCGCTAAAGAAGAAAGGGAAACACCTACTA
CTGATAGTATGCCGCCATTATTACGACAAGCTATCGAATTATTTGATCACCAAGGTGCAGAGCCAGCCTT
CTTATTCGGCCTTGAATTGATCATATGCGGATTAGAAAAACAACTTAAATGTGAAAGTGGGTCTTAATGG
CCACATCGGTTCCTGCTAGAAGGCCCATCCTGACGGATGGCCTTTTGGTATTCGAGCATTACCTCATACT
TTGGATTTTTGTTTTGTTTGCAATGGTTAATCTATTGTTAAAATTTAAAGTTTCCCTATCAGTGATAGAG
AATGTTCTTATATTTGCAGTGTCCCTATCAGTGATAGAGAGATCACACAACATTTAAAAAATAACATTAT
GAAAGCACTCGAAAAGAGATTCAAAGGTAATATTAACAATAATTTATTTTCAATGGTGAGCAAGGGCGAG
GAGCTGTTCACCGGGGTGGTGCCCATCCTGGTCGAGCTGGACGGCGACGTAAACGGCCACAAGTTCAGCG
TCCGCGGCGAGGGCGAGGGCGATGCCACCAACGGCAAGCTGACCCTGAAGTTCATCTGCACCACCGGCAA
GCTGCCCGTGCCCTGGCCCACCCTCGTGACCACCTTAGGCTACGGCGTGGCCTGCTTCGCCCGCTACCCC
GACCACATGAAGCAGCACGACTTCTTCAAGTCCGCCATGCCCGAAGGCTACGTCCAGGAGCGCACCATCT
CTTTCAAGGACGACGGTACCTACAAGACCCGCGCCGAGGTGAAGTTCGAGGGCGACACCCTGGTGAACCG
CATCGTGCTGAAGGGCATCGACTTCAAGGAGGACGGCAACATCCTGGGGCACAAGCTGGAGTACAACTTC
AACAGCCACAAGGTCTATATCACGGCCGACAAGCAGAAGAACGGCATCAAGGCTAACTTCAAGACCCGCC
ACAACGTTGAGGACGGCGGCGTGCAGCTCGCCGACCACTACCAGCAGAACACCCCCATCGGCGACGGCCC
CGTGCTGCTGCCCGACAACCACTACCTGAGCCATCAGTCCAAGCTGAGCAAAGACCCCAACGAGAAGCGC
GATCACATGGTCCTGAAGGAGAGGGTGACCGCCGCCGGGATTACACATGACATGGACGAGCTGTACAAGT
AATAGCGTTCAGCTCGACTGTGAGAAGGCCATCCTGACGGATGGCCTTTTTTTTTCGTTATAACTAGTTG
CGTTCCTAGCCGCTACTAGTGTAATTGCCTATCTTCCAGTGATGGAACAGCATTTGTGCATTGGCTGCAA
CAATCAGCCTTACTTGTGCCTGTTCTATTTCCGAACCGACCGCTTGTATGAATGCATCAAAATTCGTTTT
CTCTACGTTGGATTCCTTGTTGCTCATATTGTGATGATAATTTCTACAAATATAGTCATTGGTAACTATC
TATGAAACTGTTTGATACTTTTATAGTTGATTAAACTTGTTCATGGCATTTGCCTTAATATCATCCGCTA
TGTCAATGTAGGGTTTCATAGCTTTGTAGTCGCTGTGTCCCGTCCATTTCATGACCACCTGTGCCGGGAT
TCCGAGAGCCAGCGCATTGCAGATGAATGTCCTTTTTCCTGCATGGGTACTGAGCAAAGCGTATTTGTGT
GTGACTTCATCAATACGTTCATTTCCCTTGTAGTAGGTTTCCCGTACAGGCTCGTTGATTTCTGCCAGTT
CGCCCAGCTCTTTCAGGTAATCGTTCATCTTCTGGTTGCTGATGACGGGCAGAGCCATGTAATTCTCGAA
ATGGATGTCCTTGTATTTGTCCAGTATGGCTTTGCTGTATTTGTTCAGTTCAATCGTCAGGCTGTCGGCA
GTCTTGACTGTGGTTATTTCGATGTGGTCGGACTTCACATCGCTTCTTTTCAGATTGCGAACATCCGAAT
ACCGCAAACTCGTAAAGCAGCAGAACAGGAAAACATCACGCACACGTTCCAGGTATTGCTTATCCTTGGG
TATCTGGTAGTCTTTCAGCTTGTTCAGTTCATCCCAAGTCAGGAAGATTACTTTTTTCGAGGTGGTTTTC
AGTTTCGGTTTGAACGTATCGTATGCAATGTTCTGATGATGTCCTTTCTTGAAGCTCCAGCGCAGGAACC
ATTTGAGGAATCCCATTTGCTTGCCGATGGTGCTGTTTCTCATATCCTTGGTGTCACGCAGGAAGTTGAC
GTATTCGTTCAATCCAAACTCGTTGAAATAGTTGAACGTTGCATCCTCCTTGAACTCTTTGAGGTGGTTC
CTCACTGCTGCAAATTTTTCATAGGTGGATGCCGTCCAGTTATTCTGGTTACCGCACTCTTTTACAAACT
CATCGAACACCTCCCAAAAGCTGACAGGGGCTTCTTCCGGCTGTTCTTCACTGGTGTCTTTCATTCTCAT
GTTGAAAGCTTCCTTCAACTGTTGGGTCGTTGGCATGACCTCCTGCACCTCAAATTCCTTGAAAATATTC
TGGATTTCGGCATAGTATTTCAGCAAGTCCGTATTGATTTCGGCTGCACTTTGCTTTAGCTTGTTGGTAC
ATCCGTTCTTTACCCGCTGCTTATCTGCATCCCATTTGGCTACGTCAATCCGGTAGCCCGTTGTAAACTC
GATACGTTGGCTGGCAAAGATGACACGCATACGGATGGGTACGTTCTCTACGATTGGCACACCGTTCTTT
TTCCGGCTCTCCAATGCAAAAATGATGTTGCGCTTGATATTCATAATTGGGTGCGTTTGAAATTCTACAC
CCAAATATACACCCAATTATTGAGATAGCAAAAGACATTTAGAAACATTTACTTTTACTCTATATTGTAA
TTTACACTTGATTATCAGTCGTTTGCAGTTTTATGATATTCTGTGAAAGTATAAGTTCGAGAGCCTGTCT
CTCCGCAAAAAACGCTGAAAATCAGCAGATTGCAAAACAAACACCCTGTTTTACACCCAAGAATGTAAAG
TCGGGTGTTTTTGTTTTATTTAAGATAATACAACCACTACATAATAAAAGAGTAGCGATATTAAAAGAAT
CCGATGAGAAAAGACTAATATTTATCTATCCATTCAGTTTGATTTCTCAGGACTTTACATCGTCCTGAAA
GTATTTGTTGGTACCGGTACCGAGGACGCGACAGCTGCAGACGCGTTATGAGTAAACTTGGTCTGACAGT
TACCAATGCTTAATCAGTGAGGCACCTATCTCAGCGATCTGTCTATTTCGTTCATCCATAGTTGCCTGAC
TCCCCGTCGTGTAGATAACTACGATACGGGAGGGCTTACCATCTGGCCCCAGTGCTGCAATGATACCGCG
GGACCCACGCTCACCGGCTCCAGATTTATCAGCAATAAACCAGCCAGCCGGAAGGGCCGAGCGCAGAAGT
GGTCCTGCAACTTTATCCGCCTCCATCCAGTCTATTAATTGTTGCCGGGAAGCTAGAGTAAGTAGTTCGC
CAGTTAATAGTTTGCGCAACGTTGTTGCCATTGCTACAGGCATCGTGGTGTCACGCTCGTCGTTTGGTAT
GGCTTCATTCAGCTCCGGTTCCCAACGATCAAGGCGAGTTACATGATCCCCCATGTTGTGCAAAAAAGCG
GTTAGCTCCTTCGGTCCTCCGATCGTTGTCAGAAGTAAGTTGGCCGCAGTGTTATCACTCATGGTTATGG
CAGCACTGCATAATTCTCTTACTGTCATGCCATCCGTAAGATGCTTTTCTGTGACTGGTGAGTACTCAAC
CAAGTCATTCTGAGAATAGTGTATGCGGCGACCGAGTTGCTCTTGCCCGGCGTCAATACGGGATAATACC
GCGCCACATAGCAGAACTTTAAAAGTGCTCATCATTGGAAAACGTTCTTCGGGGCGAAAACTCTCAAGGA
TCTTACCGCTGTTGAGATCCAGTTCGATGTAACCCACTCGTGCACCCAACTGATCTTCAGCATCTTTTAC
TTTCACCAGCGTTTCTGGGTGAGCAAAAACAGGAAGGCAAAATGCCGCAAAAAAGGGAATAAGGGCGACA
CGGAAATGTTGAATACTCATACTCTTCCTTTTTCAATCATGGCCGCGGGATTAAAAGTCGGGGATTGGTG
AACAAAAAGGTGTTTCTCTCTTTAAGAGAAATATCGTTTTGCTAAACAGTTGATATTGAGGTATCATTTT
ATCGTAAAAGACATTTTTGCTCAACAATTGCTTGACGGAAATCAACAAATTTTAGCATTTTGTAAAAAAG
TCGCTATATAATTTGGTGAATTGGAGTTATTTTCATATTTTTGCATCCCGAAGAGTTTCTCTTAAAGAGA
GAAACATCTTTTGCATACCTTTTCCGACCGAATTTTTATGTCGTAAAGAGGGGCTTTGCAGGGGGTGGAC
TCAGAAAGATGAGAATAGATGACTATTGTAGTTGAAACACATAGAAAGTTGCTGATATACAGACCGATAC
GCATATCGGGATGAACCATGAGTACGTTCTTTTCTCAAAAAACATAAATATTCGAAAAGAGATGCAATAA
ATTAAGGAGAGGTTATAATGAACAAAGTAAATATAAAAGATAGTCAAAATTTTATTACTTCAAAATATCA
CATAGAAAAAATAATGAATTGCATAAGTTTAGATGAAAAAGATAACATCTTTGAAATAGGTGCAGGGAAA
GGTCATTTTACTGCTGGATTGGTAAAGAGATGTAATTTTGTAACGGCGATAGAAATTGATTCTAAATTAT
GTGAGGTAACTCGTAATAAGCTCTTAAATTATCCTAACTATCAAATAGTAAATGATGATATACTGAAATT
TACATTTCCTAGCCACAATCCATATAAAATATTTGGCAACATACCTTACAACATAAGCACAAATATAATT
CGAAAAATTGTTTTTGAAAGTTCAGCCACAATAAGTTATTTAATAGTGGAATATGGTTTTGCTAAAATGT
TATTAGATACAAACAGATCACTAGCATTGCTGTTAATGGCAGAGGTAGATATTTCTATATTAGCAAAAAT
TCCTAGGTATTATTTCCATCCAAAACCTAAAGTGGATAGCACATTAATTGTATTAAAAAGAAAGCCAGCA
AAAATGGCATTTAAAGAGAGAAAAAAATATGAAACTTTTGTAATGAAATGGGTTAACAAAGAGTACGAAA
AACTGTTTACAAAAAATCAATTTAATAAAGCTTTAAAACATGCGAGAATATATGATATAAACAATATTAG
TTTCGAACAATTTGTATCGCTATTTAATAGTTATAAAATATTTAACGGCTAAAAACAATAGGCCACATGC
AACTGTAAATGTTTACGCGGGTACCGACACCGCGGTGGAGGGGAATTCCCATGTCAGCCGTTAAGTGTTC
CTGTGTCACTCAAAATTGCTTTGAGAGGCTCTAAGGGCTTCTCAGTGCGTTACATCCCTGGCTTGTTGTC
CACAACCGTTAAACCTTAAAAGCTTTAAAAGCCTTATATATTCTTTTTTTTCTTATAAAACTTAAAACCT
TAGAGGCTATTTAAGTTGCTGATTTATATTAATTTTATTGTTCAAACATGAGAGCTTAGTACGTGAAACA
TGAGAGCTTAGTACGTTAGCCATGAGAGCTTAGTACGTTAGCCATGAGGGTTTAGTTCGTTAAACATGAG
AGCTTAGTACGTTAAACATGAGAGCTTAGTACGTGAAACATGAGAGCTTAGTACGTACTATCAACAGGTT
GAACTGCTGATCTTCAGATCCTCTACGCCGGACGCATCGTGGCCGGATCAATTCCGTTTTCCGCTGCATA
ACCCTGCTTCGGGGTCATTATAGCGATTTTTTCGGTATATCCATCCTTTTTCGCACGATATACAGGATTT
TGCCAAAGGGTTCGTGTAGACTTTCCTTGGTGTATCCAACGGCGTCAGCCGGGCAGGATAGGTGAAGTAG
GCCCACCCGCGAGCGGGTGTTCCTTCTTCACTGTCCCTTATTCGCACCTGGCGGTGCTCAACGGGAATCC
TGCTCTGCGAGGCTGGCCGGCTACCGCCGGCGTAACAGATGAGGGCAAGCGGATGGCTGATGAAACCAAG
CCAACCAGGAAGGGCAGCCCACCTATCACGGAATTGATCCCCCTCGAATTGGAATTCTAGCCTGGAATAG
GGAAGCACCACATCACC
